>Addgene plasmid #216968 | pET26b(modified)-Lg-G | addgene full sequence | sequence record 445071 | Addgene NGS Result
TTGGCGAATGGG
[124 nt withheld, positions 13-136]
C
[91 nt withheld, positions 138-228]
A
[49 nt withheld, positions 230-278]
CCTTTGACGTTGGAGTCCACGTTCTTT
[37 nt withheld, positions 306-342]
ACCCTATCTCGGTCTATTCTTTTGATTTATAAGGGATTTTGCCGATTTCGGCCTATTGGTTAAAAAATGA
GCTGATTTAACAAAAATTTAACGCGAATTTTAACAAAATATTAACGCTTACAATTTAGGTGGCACTTTTC
GGGGAAATGTGCGCGGAACCCCTATTTGTTTATTTTTCTAAATACATTCAAATATGTATCCGCTCATGAA
TTAATTCTTATTTGCCGACTACCTTGGTGATCTCGCCTTTCACGTAGTGGACAAATTCTTCCAACTGATC
TGCGCGCGAGGCCAAGCGATCTTCTTCTTGTCCAAGATAAGCCTGTCTAGCTTCAAGTATGACGGGCTGA
TACTGGGCCGGCAGGCGCTCCATTGCCCAGTCGGCAGCGACATCCTTCGGCGCGATTTTGCCGGTTACTG
CGCTGTACCAAATGCGGGACAACGTAAGCACTACATTTCGCTCATCGCCAGCCCAGTCGGGCGGCGAGTT
CCATAGCGTTAAGGTTTCATTTAGCGCCTCAAATAGATCCTGTTCAGGAACCGGATCAAAGAGTTCCTCC
GCCGCTGGACCTACCAAGGCAACGCTATGTTCTCTTGCTTTTGTCAGCAAGATAGCCAGATCAATGTCGA
TCGTGGCTGGCTCGAAGATACCTGCAAGAATGTCATTGCGCTGCCATTCTCCAAATTGCAGTTCGCGCTT
AGCTGGATAACGCCACGGAATGATGTCGTCGTGCACAACAATGGTGACTTCTACAGCGCGGAGAATCTCG
CTCTCTCCAGGGGAAGCCGAAGTTTCCAAAAGGTCGTTGATCAAAGCTCGCCGCGTTGTTTCATCAAGCC
TTACGGTCACCGTAACCAGCAAATCAATATCACTGTGTGGCTTCAGGCCGCCATCCACTGCGGAGCCGTA
CAAATGTACGGCCAGCAACGTCGGTTCGAGATGGCGCTCGATGACGCCAACTACCTCTGATAGTTGAGTC
GATACTTCGGCGATCACCGCTTCCCTCATAACACCCCTTGTATTACTGTTTATGTAAGCAGACAGTTTTA
TTGTTCATGACCAAAATCCCTTAACGTGAGTTTTCGTTCCACTGAGCGTCAGACCCCGTAGAAAAGATCA
AAGGATCTTCGATCAAAGGATCTTCTTGAGATCCTTTTTTTCTGCGCGTAATCTTTTGCCCTGTAAACGA
AAAAACCACCTGGGGAGGTGGTTTGATCGAAGGTTAAGCAGTTCCCCAACTGACTTAACCTTCGAAAAAA
CCACCTGGGGAGGTGGTTTGATCGAAGGTTAAGTCAGTTGGGGAACTGCTTAACCGTGGTAACTGGCTTT
CGCAGAGCACAGCAACCAAATCTGTCCTTCCAGTGTAGCCGGACTTTGGCGCACACTTCAAGAGCAACCG
CGTGTTTAGCTAAACAAATCCTCTGCGAACTCCCAGTTACCAATGGCTGCTGCCAGTGGCGTTTTACCGT
GCTTTTCCGGGTTGGACTCAAGTGAACAGTTACCGGATAAGGCGCAGCAGTCGGGCTGAACGGGGAGTTC
TTGCTTACAGCCCAGCTTGGAGCGAACGACCTACACCGAGCCGAGATACCAGTGTGTGAGCTATGAGAAA
GCGCCACACTTCCCGTAAGGGAGAAAGGCGGAACAGGTATCCGGTAAACGGCAGGGTCGGAACAGGAGAG
CGCAAGAGGGAGCGACCCGCCGGAAACGGTGGGGATCTTTAAGTCCTGTCGGGTTTCGCCCGTACTGTCA
GATTCATGGTTGAGCCTCACGGCTCCCACAGATGCACCGGAAAAGCGTCTGTTTATGTGAACTCTGGCAG
GAGGGCGGAGCCTATGGAAAAACGCCACCGGCGCGGCCCTGCTGTTTTGCCTCACATGTTAGTCCCCTGC
TTATCCACGGAATCTGTGGGTAACTTTGTATGTGTCCGCAGCGCAACGCCAGCAACGCGGCCTTTTTACG
GTTCCTGGCCTTTTGCTGGCCTTTTGCTCACATGTTCTTTCCTGCGTTATCCCCTGATTCTGTGGATAAC
CGTATTACCGCCTTTGAGTGAGCTGATACCGCTCGCCGCAGCCGAACGACCGAGCGCAGCGAGTCAGTGA
GCGAGGAAGCGGAAGAGCGCCTGATGCGGTATTTTCTCCTTACGCATCTGTGCGGTATTTCACACCGCAA
TGGTGCACTCTCAGTACAATCTGCTCTGATGCCGCATAGTTAAGCCAGTATACACTCCGCTATCGCTACG
TGACTGGGTCATGGCTGCGCCCCGACACCCGCCAACACCCGCTGACGCGCCCTGACGGGCTTGTCTGCTC
CCGGCATCCGCTTACAGACAAGCTGTGACCGTCTCCGGGAGCTGCATGTGTCAGAGGTTTTCACCGTCAT
CACCGAAACGCGCGAGGCAGCTGCGGTAAAGCTCATCAGCGTGGTCGTGAAGCGATTCACAGATGTCTGC
CTGTTCATCCGCGTCCAGCTCGTTGAGTTTCTCCAGAAGCGTTAATGTCTGGCTTCTGATAAAGCGGGCC
ATGTTAAGGGCGGTTTTTTCCTGTTTGGTCACTGATGCCTCCGTGTAAGGGGGATTTCTGTTCATGGGGG
TAATGATACCGATGAAACGAGAGAGGATGCTCACGATACGGGTTACTGATGATGAACATGCCCGGTTACT
GGAACGTTGTGAGGGTAAACAACTGGCGGTATGGATGCGGCGGGACCAGAGAAAAATCACTCAGGGTCAA
TGCCAGCGCTTCGTTAATACAGATGTAGGTGTTCCACAGGGTAGCCAGCAGCATCCTGCGATGCAGATCC
GGAACATAATGGTGCAGGGCGCTGACTTCCGCGTTTCCAGACTTTACGAAACACGGAAACCGAAGACCAT
TCATGTTGTTGCTCAGGTCGCAGACGTTTTGCAGCAGCAGTCGCTTCACGTTCGCTCGCGTATCGGTGAT
TCATTCTGCTAACCAGTAAGGCAACCCCGCCAGCCTAGCCGGGTCCTCAACGACAGGAGCACGATCATGC
GCACCCGTGGGGCCGCCATGCCGGCGATAATGGCCTGCTTCTCGCCGAAACGTTTGGTGGCGGGACCAGT
GACGAAGGCTTGAGCGAGGGCGTGCAAGATTCCGAATACCGCAAGCGACAGGCCGATCATCGTCGCGCTC
CAGCGAAAGCGGTCCTCGCCGAAAATGACCCAGAGCGCTGCCGGCACCTGTCCTACGAGTTGCATGATAA
AGAAGACAGTCATAAGTGCGGCGACGATAGTCATGCCCCGCGCCCACCGGAAGGAGCTGACTGGGTTGAA
GGCTCTCAAGGGCATCGGTCGAGATCCCGGTGCCTAATGAGTGAGCTAACTTACATTAATTGCGTTGCGC
TCACTGCCCGCTTTCCAGTCGGGAAACCTGTCGTGCCAGCTGCATTAATGAATCGGCCAACGCGCGGGGA
GAGGCGGTTTGCGTATTGGGCGCCAGGGTGGTTTTTCTTTTCACCAGTGAGACGGGCAACAGCTGATTGC
CCTTCACCGCCTGGCCCTGAGAGAGTTGCAGCAAGCGGTCCACGCTGGTTTGCCCCAGCAGGCGAAAATC
CTGTTTGATGGTGGTTAACGGCGGGATATAACATGAGCTGTCTTCGGTATCGTCGTATCCCACTACCGAG
ATATCCGCACCAACGCGCAGCCCGGACTCGGTAATGGCGCGCATTGCGCCCAGCGCCATCTGATCGTTGG
CAACCAGCATCGCAGTGGGAACGATGCCCTCATTCAGCATTTGCATGGTTTGTTGAAAACCGGACATGGC
ACTCCAGTCGCCTTCCCGTTCCGCTATCGGCTGAATTTGATTGCGAGTGAGATATTTATGCCAGCCAGCC
AGACGCAGACGCGCCGAGACAGAACTTAATGGGCCCGCTAACAGCGCGATTTGCTGGTGACCCAATGCGA
CCAGATGCTCCACGCCCAGTCGCGTACCGTCTTCATGGGAGAAAATAATACTGTTGATGGGTGTCTGGTC
AGAGACATCAAGAAATAACGCCGGAACATTAGTGCAGGCAGCTTCCACAGCAATGGCATCCTGGTCATCC
AGCGGATAGTTAATGATCAGCCCACTGACGCGTTGCGCGAGAAGATTGTGCACCGCCGCTTTACAGGCTT
CGACGCCGCTTCGTTCTACCATCGACACCACCACGCTGGCACCCAGTTGATCGGCGCGAGATTTAATCGC
CGCGACAATTTGCGACGGCGCGTGCAGGGCCAGACTGGAGGTGGCAACGCCAATCAGCAACGACTGTTTG
CCCGCCAGTTGTTGTGCCACGCGGTTGGGAATGTAATTCAGCTCCGCCATCGCCGCTTCCACTTTTTCCC
GCGTTTTCGCAGAAACGTGGCTGGCCTGGTTCACCACGCGGGAAACGGTCTGATAAGAGACACCGGCATA
CTCTGCGACATCGTATAACGTTACTGGTTTCACATTCACCACCCTGAATTGACTCTCTTCCGGGCGCTAT
CATGCCATACCGCGAAAGGTTTTGCGCCATTCGATGGTGTCCGGGATCTCGACGCTCTCCCTTATGCGAC
TCCTGCATTAGGAAGCAGCCCAGTAGTAGGTTGAGGCCGTTGAGCACCGCCGCCGCAAGGAATGGTGCAT
GCAAGGAGATGGCGCCCAACAGTCCCCCGGCCACGGGGCCTGCCACCATACCCACGCCGAAACAAGCGCT
CATGAGCCCGAAGTGGCGAGCCCGATCTTCCCCATCGGTGATGTCGGCGATATAGGCGCCAGCAACCGCA
CCTGTGGCGCCGGTGATGCCGGCCACGATGCGTCCGGCGTAGAGGATCGAGATCTCGATCCCGCGAAATT
AATACGACTCACTATAGGGGAATTGTGAGCGGATAACAATTCCCCTCTAGAAATAATTTTGTTTAACTTT
AAGAAGGAGATATACATATGGATTATAAAGATGATGATGATAAAGTCTTCACACTCGAAGATTTCGTTGG
GGACTGGGAACAGACAGCCGCCTACAACCTGGACCAAGTCCTTGAACAGGGAGGTGTGTCCAGTTTGCTG
CAGAATCTCGCCGTGTCCGTAACTCCGATCCAAAGGATTGTCCGGAGCGGTGAAAATGCCCTGAAGATCG
ACATCCATGTCATCATCCCGTATGAAGGTCTGAGCGCCGACCAAATGGCCCAGATCGAAGAGGTGTTTAA
GGTGGTGTACCCTGTGGATGATCATCACTTTAAGGTGATCCTGCCCTATGGCACACTGGTAATCGACGGG
GTTACGCCGAACATGCTGAACTATTTCGGACGGCCGTATGAAGGCATCGCCGTGTTCGACGGCAAAAAGA
TCACTGTAACAGGGACCCTGTGGAACGGCAACAAAATTATCGACGAGCGCCTGATCACCCCCGACGGCTC
CATGCTGTTCCGAGTAACCATCAACGTTTCTCAAGGCAGTTCAGGTGGTGGCGGGAGCGGAGGTGGAGGC
TCGAGCGGTGTGCTTCACAAATTAGTAACCGCACCCATTAACCTTGTAGTGAAAATCGGCGAAAAAGTAC
AGGAAGAAGCTGATAAACAGCTATATGACCTTCCGACGATTCAGCAAAAGCTCATTCAGCTTCAAATGAT
GTTTGAGCTTGGTGAAATTCCAGAAGAAGCGTTTCAAGAAAAAGAAGATGAATTGTTAATGAGGTACGAA
ATTGCGAAACGCAGAGAAATTGAACAATGGGAAGAGCTAACACAAAAAAGAAATGAGGAATCCTAGGGCT
GTTTTGGCGGATGAGAGAAGATTGAGATCCGGCTGCTAACAAAGCCCGAAAGGAAGCTGAGTTGGCTGCT
GCCACCGCTGAGCAATAACTAGCATAACCCCTTGGGGCCTCTAAACGGGTCTTGAGGGGTTTTTTGCTGA
AAGGAGGAACTATATCCGGA
Features (pLannotate 1.2.2; 20 found; start..end, strand, type, name):
     13..441     +  rep_origin     f1 ori (sequence partly withheld): f1 bacteriophage origin of replication; arrow indicates direction of (+) strand synthesis
    494..551     +  promoter       AmpR promoter (fragment): bla
    560..1351    -  CDS            SmR: aminoglycoside adenylyltransferase (Murphy, 1985); aadA; confers resistance to spectinomycin and streptomycin
   1473..1570    +  rep_origin     CloDF13 ori (fragment): Plasmids containing the CloDF13 (CDF) origin of replication can be propagated in E. coli cells that contain additional plasmids with compatible origins.
   1595..2276    +  rep_origin     CloDF13 ori (fragment): Plasmids containing the CloDF13 (CDF) origin of replication can be propagated in E. coli cells that contain additional plasmids with compatible origins.
   2324..2457    +  rep_origin     RSF ori (fragment): Plasmids containing the RSF 1030 origin of replication can be propagated in E. coli cells that contain additional plasmids with compatible origins.
   2462..2601    -  misc_feature   bom: basis of mobility region from pBR322
   2703..2894    -  CDS            rop: Rop protein, which maintains plasmids at low copy number; rop
   2911..3291    +  CDS            YPB1_ECOLX: Protein predicted: Swiss-Prot protein existence level 4. From Escherichia coli.
   3363..3654    -  CDS            TcR (fragment): tetracycline efflux protein; tet; confers resistance to tetracycline
   3669..3690    -  protein_bind   CAP binding site: CAP binding activates transcription in the presence of cAMP. E. coli catabolite activator protein
   3703..4785    -  CDS            lacI: lac repressor; lacI; The lac repressor binds to the lac operator to inhibit transcription in E. coli. This inhibition can be relieved by adding lactose or isopropyl-β-D-thiogalactopyranoside (IPTG).
   4786..4863    -  promoter       lacI promoter: lacI
   4871..5150    -  CDS            TcR (fragment): tetracycline efflux protein; tet; confers resistance to tetracycline
   5172..5190    +  promoter       T7 promoter: promoter for bacteriophage T7 RNA polymerase
   5191..5215    +  protein_bind   lac operator: The lac repressor binds to the lac operator to inhibit transcription in E. coli. This inhibition can be relieved by adding lactose or isopropyl-β-D-thiogalactopyranoside (IPTG). lac repressor encoded by lacI
   5230..5252    +  RBS            RBS: efficient ribosome binding site from bacteriophage T7 gene 10 (Olins and Rangwala, 1989)
   5287..5758    +  CDS            Nluc (fragment): NanoLuc® luciferase human codon-optimized
   6114..6163    +  CDS            SET1 (fragment): solubility-enhancement tag derived from T7 phage gene 10B
   6171..6218    +  terminator     T7 terminator: transcription terminator for bacteriophage T7 RNA polymerase
