[The description below was written by a language model from this plasmid's Addgene catalogue record and pLannotate feature annotations shown in this document.]
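Description:
pET26b(modified)-Lg-G is a bacterial expression plasmid built on a reworked pET26b backbone for producing a fusion of the NanoLuc Large BiT fragment, a linker, and the gas vesicle protein GvpG from Priestia megaterium. The "modified" label is reflected in the annotated 6,242 nt sequence. Selection is through an aadA (SmR) gene conferring spectinomycin/streptomycin resistance, and replication appears to depend on a CloDF13 (CDF) origin, detected as two fragments alongside a short RSF-like fragment. CDF origins are compatible with other common E. coli replicons, so the plasmid can be maintained alongside a partner plasmid. The backbone also carries the bom and rop elements, an f1 origin, and remnants of a tetracycline resistance gene; the record lists it as low copy.

The expression cassette follows the standard pET layout: a T7 promoter with an adjacent lac operator, the T7 gene 10 ribosome binding site, the coding region, and a T7 terminator, with lacI supplied on the plasmid so that expression is repressed until induced with IPTG in a host providing T7 RNA polymerase. The annotation tool recognises the Large BiT portion as a NanoLuc fragment. The FLAG tag, linker and GvpG coding sequence named in the catalogue entry are not annotated individually, but presumably lie in the unannotated regions flanking that fragment. A short match to a T7 gene 10B-derived solubility tag just before the terminator is likely incidental.

Large BiT regains luciferase activity only when brought together with its complementary small fragment, so this construct serves as one half of a split-luciferase pair. According to the associated publication title, it was used for systematic protein-protein interaction analysis of gas vesicle assembly proteins.
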