Addgene plasmid #216968: pET26b(modified)-Lg-G
Purpose: Expression of Large BiT-Linker-GvpG
Depositing lab: George Lu. Depositing organization: Rice University. Publication: Elucidating the assembly of gas vesicles by systematic protein-protein interaction analysis. Iburg M, Anderson AP, Wong VT, Anton ED, He A, Lu GJ. EMBO J. 2024 Oct;43(19):4156-4172. doi: 10.1038/s44318-024-00178-2. Epub 2024 Sep 3. PubMed 39227754.
Backbone
  Vector backbone: pET26b
  Vector type: Bacterial Expression
Growth in bacteria
  Bacterial resistance: Spectinomycin, 50 μg/mL
  Growth temperature: 30°C
  Growth strain: DH5alpha
  Copy number: Low Copy
Gene/Insert
  Gene/Insert name: Large BiT-Linker-GvpG
  Species: Synthetic; Priestia megaterium
  Tag / fusion protein: FLAG-Split Nanoluciferase LargeBiT (N terminal on insert)
  Cloning method: Gibson Cloning
Terms and licenses: Academic/Nonprofit Terms; Industry Terms: Not Available to Industry
Depositor comments: Please visit https://www.biorxiv.org/content/10.1101/2023.07.23.550228v1 for bioRxiv preprint.
How to cite: pET26b(modified)-Lg-G was a gift from George Lu (Addgene plasmid # 216968 ; http://n2t.net/addgene:216968 ; RRID:Addgene_216968)
